>Addgene plasmid #242785 | pAAV-BD-hSynTet-TRE-DIO-mNeonGreen-ETAG | addgene full sequence | sequence record 486989 | Addgene NGS Result
AGTGGGTTACATCGAACTGGATCTCAACAGCGGTAAGATCCTTGAGAGTTTTCGCCCCGAAGAACGTTTT
CCAATGATGAGCACTTTTAAAGTTCTGCTATGTGGCGCGGTATTATCCCGTATTGACGCCGGGCAAGAGC
AACTCGGTCGCCGCATACACTATTCTCAGAATGACTTGGTTGAGTACTCACCAGTCACAGAAAAGCATCT
TACGGATGGCATGACAGTAAGAGAATTATGCAGTGCTGCCATAACCATGAGTGATAACACTGCGGCCAAC
TTACTTCTGACAACGATCGGAGGACCGAAGGAGCTAACCGCTTTTTTGCACAACATGGGGGATCATGTAA
CTCGCCTTGATCGTTGGGAACCGGAGCTGAATGAAGCCATACCAAACGACGAGCGTGACACCACGATGCC
TGTAGCAATGGCAACAACGTTGCGCAAACTATTAACTGGCGAACTACTTACTCTAGCTTCCCGGCAACAA
TTAATAGACTGGATGGAGGCGGATAAAGTTGCAGGACCACTTCTGCGCTCGGCCCTTCCGGCTGGCTGGT
TTATTGCTGATAAATCTGGAGCCGGTGAGCGTGGGTCTCGCGGTATCATTGCAGCACTGGGGCCAGATGG
TAAGCCCTCCCGTATCGTAGTTATCTACACGACGGGGAGTCAGGCAACTATGGATGAACGAAATAGACAG
ATCGCTGAGATAGGTGCCTCACTGATTAAGCATTGGTAACTGTCAGACCAAGTTTACTCATATATACTTT
AGATTGATTTAAAACTTCATTTTTAATTTAAAAGGATCTAGGTGAAGATCCTTTTTGATAATCTCATGAC
CAAAATCCCTTAACGTGAGTTTTCGTTCCACTGAGCGTCAGACCCCGTAGAAAAGATCAAAGGATCTTCT
TGAGATCCTTTTTTTCTGCGCGTAATCTGCTGCTTGCAAACAAAAAAACCACCGCTACCAGCGGTGGTTT
GTTTGCCGGATCAAGAGCTACCAACTCTTTTTCCGAAGGTAACTGGCTTCAGCAGAGCGCAGATACCAAA
TACTGTTCTTCTAGTGTAGCCGTAGTTAGGCCACCACTTCAAGAACTCTGTAGCACCGCCTACATACCTC
GCTCTGCTAATCCTGTTACCAGTGGCTGCTGCCAGTGGCGATAAGTCGTGTCTTACCGGGTTGGACTCAA
GACGATAGTTACCGGATAAGGCGCAGCGGTCGGGCTGAACGGGGGGTTCGTGCACACAGCCCAGCTTGGA
GCGAACGACCTACACCGAACTGAGATACCTACAGCGTGAGCTATGAGAAAGCGCCACGCTTCCCGAAGGG
AGAAAGGCGGACAGGTATCCGGTAAGCGGCAGGGTCGGAACAGGAGAGCGCACGAGGGAGCTTCCAGGGG
GAAACGCCTGGTATCTTTATAGTCCTGTCGGGTTTCGCCACCTCTGACTTGAGCGTCGATTTTTGTGATG
CTCGTCAGGGGGGCGGAGCCTATGGAAAAACGCCAGCAACGCGGCCTTTTTACGGTTCCTGGCCTTTTGC
TGGCCTTTTGCTCACATGTCCTGCAGGCAGCTGCGCGCTCGCTCGCTCACTGAGGCCGCCCGGGCGTCGG
GCGACCTTTGGTCGCCCGGCCTCAGTGAGCGAGCGAGCGCGCAGAGAGGGAGTGGCCAACTCCATCACTA
GGGGTTCCTGCGGCCGCAAACTTGTTTATTGCAGCTTATAATGGTTACAAATAAAGCAATAGCATCACAA
ATTTCACAAATAAAGCATTTTTTTCACTGCATTCTAGTTGTGGTTTGTCCAAACTCATCAATGTATCTTA
TCATGTCTGAGATCCTTACTTAGTTACCCGGGGAGCATGTCAAGGTCAAAATCGTCAAGAGCGTCAGCAG
GCAGCATATCAAGGTCAAAGTCGTCAAGGGCATCGGCTGGGAGCATGTCTAAGTCAAAATCGTCAAGGGC
GTCGGCCGGCCCGCCGCTTTCGCACTTTAGCTGTTTCTCCAGGCCACATATGATTAGTTCCAGGCCGAAA
AGGAAGGCAGGTTCGGCTCCCTGATGGTCGAACAGCTCAATTGCTTGTCTCAGAAGTGGGGGCATAGAAT
CGGTGGTAGGTGTCTCTCTTTCCTCTTTTGCTACTTGATGCTCCTGATCCTCCAATACGCAGCCCAGTGT
AAAGTGGCCCACGGCGGACAGAGCGTACAGTGCGTTCTCCAGGGAGAAGCCTTGCTGACACAGGAACGCG
AGCTGATTTTCCAGGGTTTCGTACTGTTTCTCTGTTGGGCGGGTGCCGAGATGCACTTTAGCCCCGTCGC
GATGTGAGAGGAGAGCACAGCGGAATGACTTGGCGTTGTTCCGCAGAAAGTCTTGCCATGACTCGCCTTC
CAGGGGGCAGAAGTGGGTATGATGCCTGTCCAGCATCTCGATTGCCAGGGCATCGAGCAGGGCCCGCTTG
TTCTTCACGTGCCAGTACAGGGTAGGCTGCTCAACTCCCAGCTTTTGAGCGAGTTTCCTTGTCGTCAGGC
CTTCGATACCGACTTCATTGAGTAATTCCAGAGCAGAGTTTATGACTTTGCTCTTGTCCAGTCTAGACAT
GGTGAATTCGATATCAAGCTTATCGATACCGTCCGCCGCAGCGCAGATGGTCGCGCCCGTGCCCCCCTAT
CTCGCGCCTCGCGTGGTGCGGTCCGGCTGGGCCGGCGGCGGCGCGGACGCGACCAAGGTGGCCGGGAAGG
GGAGTTTGCGGGGGACCGGCGAGTGACGTCAGCGCGCCTTCAGTGCTGAGGCGGCGGTGGCGCGCGCCGC
CAGGCGGGGGCGAAGGCACTGTCCGCGGTGCTGAAGCTGGCAGTGCGCACGCGCCTCGCCGCATCCTGTT
TCCCCTCCCCCTCTCTGATAGGGGATGCGCAATTTGGGGAATGGGGGTTGGGTGCTTGTCCAGTGGGTCG
GGGTCGGTCGTCAGGTAGGCACCCCCACCCCGCCTCATCCTGGTCCTAAAACCCACTTGCACTCATACGC
AGGGCCCTCTGCAGTATCAAGTGCCACCTGACGTCTCCCTATCAGTGATAGAGAAGTCGACACGTCTCGA
GCTCCCTATCAGTGATAGAGAAGGTACGTCTAGAACGTCTCCCTATCAGTGATAGAGAAGTCGACACGTC
TCGAGCTCCCTATCAGTGATAGAGAAGCTACCCCCTATATAAGCAGAGCTCGTTTAGTGAACCGTCAGAT
CGCCTGGAGACGCCATCCACGCTGTTTTGACCTCCATAGAAGACACCGGGACCGATCCAGCCTGGATCCG
GTACCGGATCCTCTAGAGTCGACTCCGGAATAACTTCGTATAGGATACTTTATACGAAGTTATGCAGAAT
GGTAGCTGGATTGTAGCTGCTATTAGCAATATGAAACCTCTTAATAACTTCGTATAGCATACATTATACG
AAGTTATGGCGCGCCTCACTTGTCCAAGGAATTCTTACTTTGATTATCGATAAGCTTGACCTGGAGGAAC
ATGACCCATACAGCAAGCTACCAGTCCTACTGAAGAATTCTTATCTTGGCTCAAGAGGGTCAGGATATGG
AACAGGAGCACCACTTCCGCCCAGCTCGTCCATGCCCATCACATCGGTAAAGGCCTTTTGCCACTCCTTG
AAGTTGAGCTCGGTCTTGGAGTGCTTGAGCTCCGTCTTACGGAACACGTACATCGGCTGGTTCTTCAGAT
AGTTAGCCGCCATTGGCTTGGCAAAGGTGTAGGTGGTCCGCGCAGTGCTCCGGTAGCGCTTGCCATTTCC
AGTGGTGTAACTCCACTTAAAGGTACTGATGATGGTTTTGTCGTTGGGGTAAGTCTTCTTCGACCTGCAC
CAGTCCGCAGCGGTCAGCGAGTTGGTCATCACAGGACCGTCAGCAGGGAAACCAGTCCCCTTCACCTGGG
CCTCTCCTTTGATGTGGCTTCCCTCGTAGGTGTAGCGGTAGTTAACAGTAAGGGAGGCACCATCTTCAAA
CTGCATTGTGCGATGGACTTGGTATCCGGAGCCATCTACCATGGCGGCCTGGAAAGGCGACATCCCGTCA
GGGTAGGGCAGGTACTGATGGAAGCCATACCCGATATGAGGGACCAGAATCCAGGGGGAGAACTGGAGGT
CACCCTTGGTGGACTTCAGGTTTAACTCCTCATAACCATCATTTGGATTGCCGGTGCCCTGACCCACCAT
GTCAAAGTCCACACCGTTGATGGAGCCAAAGATGTGTAACTCATGTGTCGCTGGGAGAGAGGCCATGTTA
TCCTCCTCGCCCTTGCTCACCATGGTGGCGCTAGCATAACTTCGTATAAAGTATCCTATACGAAGTTATT
TGCCTTAACCCAGAAATTATCACTGTTATTCTTTAGAATGGTGCAAAGAATAACTTCGTATAATGTATGC
TATACGAAGTTATGAATTCGATATCAAGCTTATCGATAATCAACCTCTGGATTACAAAATTTGTGAAAGA
TTGACTGGTATTCTTAACTATGTTGCTCCTTTTACGCTATGTGGATACGCTGCTTTAATGCCTTTGTATC
ATGCTATTGCTTCCCGTATGGCTTTCATTTTCTCCTCCTTGTATAAATCCTGGTTGCTGTCTCTTTATGA
GGAGTTGTGGCCCGTTGTCAGGCAACGTGGCGTGGTGTGCACTGTGTTTGCTGACGCAACCCCCACTGGT
TGGGGCATTGCCACCACCTGTCAGCTCCTTTCCGGGACTTTCGCTTTCCCCCTCCCTATTGCCACGGCGG
AACTCATCGCCGCCTGCCTTGCCCGCTGCTGGACAGGGGCTCGGCTGTTGGGCACTGACAATTCCGTGGT
GTTGTCGGGGAAATCATCGTCCTTTCCTTGGCTGCTCGCCTATGTTGCCACCTGGATTCTGCGCGGGACG
TCCTTCTGCTACGTCCCTTCGGCCCTCAATCCAGCGGACCTTCCTTCCCGCGGCCTGCTGCCGGCTCTGC
GGCCTCTTCCGCGTCTTCGCCTTCGCCCTCAGACGAGTCGGATCTCCCTTTGGGCCGCCTCCCCGCATCG
ATACCGAGCGCTGCTCGAGAGATCTACGGGTGGCATCCCTGTGACCCCTCCCCAGTGCCTCTCCTGGCCC
TGGAAGTTGCCACTCCAGTGCCCACCAGCCTTGTCCTAATAAAATTAAGTTGCATCATTTTGTCTGACTA
GGTGTCCTTCTATAATATTATGGGGTGGAGGGGGGTGGTATGGAGCAAGGGGCAAGTTGGGAAGACAACC
TGTAGGGCCTGCGGGGTCTATTGGGAACCAAGCTGGAGTGCAGTGGCACAATCTTGGCTCACTGCAATCT
CCGCCTCCTGGGTTCAAGCGATTCTCCTGCCTCAGCCTCCCGAGTTGTTGGGATTCCAGGCATGCATGAC
CAGGCTCAGCTAATTTTTGTTTTTTTGGTAGAGACGGGGTTTCACCATATTGGCCAGGCTGGTCTCCAAC
TCCTAATCTCAGGTGATCTACCCACCTTGGCCTCCCAAATTGCTGGGATTACAGGCGTGAACCACTGCTC
CCTTCCCTGTCCTTCTGATTTTGTAGGTAACCACGTGCGGACCGAGCGGCCGCAGGAACCCCTAGTGATG
GAGTTGGCCACTCCCTCTCTGCGCGCTCGCTCGCTCACTGAGGCCGGGCGACCAAAGGTCGCCCGACGCC
CGGGCTTTGCCCGGGCGGCCTCAGTGAGCGAGCGAGCGCGCAGCTGCCTGCAGGGGCGCCTGATGCGGTA
TTTTCTCCTTACGCATCTGTGCGGTATTTCACACCGCATA
[95 nt withheld, positions 5781-5875]
T
[46 nt withheld, positions 5877-5922]
C
[141 nt withheld, positions 5924-6064]
CCTTTGACGTTGGAGTCCACGTTCTTT
[37 nt withheld, positions 6092-6128]
ACTCTATCTCGGGCTATTCTTTTGATTTATAAGGGATTTTGCCGATTTCGGTCTATTGGTTAAAAAATGA
GCTGATTTAACAAAAATTTAACGCGAATTTTAACAAAATATTAACGTTTACAATTTTATGGTGCACTCTC
AGTACAATCTGCTCTGATGCCGCATAGTTAAGCCAGCCCCGACACCCGCCAACACCCGCTGACGCGCCCT
GACGGGCTTGTCTGCTCCCGGCATCCGCTTACAGACAAGCTGTGACCGTCTCCGGGAGCTGCATGTGTCA
GAGGTTTTCACCGTCATCACCGAAACGCGCGAGACGAAAGGGCCTCGTGATACGCCTATTTTTATAGGTT
AATGTCATGATAATAATGGTTTCTTAGACGTCAGGTGGCACTTTTCGGGGAAATGTGCGCGGAACCCCTA
TTTGTTTATTTTTCTAAATACATTCAAATATGTATCCGCTCATGAGACAATAACCCTGATAAATGCTTCA
ATAATATTGAAAAAGGAAGAGTATGAGTATTCAACATTTCCGTGTCGCCCTTATTCCCTTTTTTGCGGCA
TTTTGCCTTCCTGTTTTTGCTCACCCAGAAACGCTGGTGAAAGTAAAAGATGCTGAAGATCAGTTGGGTG
CACG
Features (pLannotate 1.2.2; 31 found; start..end, strand, type, name):
    910..1498    +  rep_origin     ori: high-copy-number ColE1/pMB1/pBR322/pUC origin of replication
   1571..1598    +  repeat_region  AAV2 ITR (fragment): inverted terminal repeat of adeno-associated virus serotype 2 inverted
   1627..1654    +  repeat_region  AAV2 ITR (fragment): inverted terminal repeat of adeno-associated virus serotype 2 inverted
   1699..1820    +  polyA_signal   SV40 poly(A) signal: SV40 polyadenylation signal
   1853..1963    -  CDS            VP48: 3 tandem repeats of the minimal activation domain of herpes simplex virus VP16 (Cheng et al., 2013)
   1893..2590    -  CDS            rtTA3 (fragment): reverse tetracycline transactivator 3 activates expression from Tet-responsive promoters in the presence of doxycycline
   2594..2623    +  misc_feature   MCS (fragment): pBluescript multiple cloning site
   2624..3003    -  promoter       hSyn promoter (fragment): human synapsin I promoter; confers neuron-specific expression (Kügler et al., 2003)
   3045..3065    +  promoter       tight TRE promoter (fragment): Tet-responsive promoter PTight, consisting of seven tet operator sequences followed by the minimal CMV promoter
   3082..3102    +  promoter       tight TRE promoter (fragment): Tet-responsive promoter PTight, consisting of seven tet operator sequences followed by the minimal CMV promoter
   3119..3139    +  promoter       tight TRE promoter (fragment): Tet-responsive promoter PTight, consisting of seven tet operator sequences followed by the minimal CMV promoter
   3156..3176    +  promoter       tight TRE promoter (fragment): Tet-responsive promoter PTight, consisting of seven tet operator sequences followed by the minimal CMV promoter
   3184..3229    +  promoter       TRE3GV promoter (fragment): 3rd-generation Tet-responsive promoter that can be activated by binding of Tet-On® 3G, optimized for retroviral and lentiviral vectors
   3296..3313    +  misc_feature   MCS (fragment): pUC18/19 multiple cloning site
   3320..3353    +  protein_bind   lox2272: Cre-mediated recombination occurs in the 8-bp core sequence (GGATACTT). lox2272 sites are compatible with each other, but incompatible with loxP or loxN sites (Lee and Saito, 1988). Cre recombinase
   3354..3403    -  intron         β-globin intron (fragment): internally truncated intron from human β-globin
   3404..3437    +  protein_bind   loxP: Cre-mediated recombination occurs in the 8-bp core sequence (GCATACAT). Cre recombinase
   3592..4293    -  CDS            mNeonGreen: mNeonGreen is a basic (constitutively fluorescent) green/yellow fluorescent protein published in 2013, derived from Branchiostoma lanceolatum. It is reported to be a very rapidly-maturing monomer with moderate acid sensitivity.
   4306..4339    -  protein_bind   lox2272: Cre-mediated recombination occurs in the 8-bp core sequence (GGATACTT). lox2272 sites are compatible with each other, but incompatible with loxP or loxN sites (Lee and Saito, 1988). Cre recombinase
   4340..4389    -  intron         β-globin intron (fragment): internally truncated intron from human β-globin
   4390..4423    -  protein_bind   loxP: Cre-mediated recombination occurs in the 8-bp core sequence (GCATACAT). Cre recombinase
   4424..4448    +  misc_feature   MCS (fragment): pBluescript multiple cloning site
   4448..5036    +  misc_feature   WPRE: woodchuck hepatitis virus posttranscriptional regulatory element
   5068..5544    +  polyA_signal   hGH poly(A) signal: human growth hormone polyadenylation signal
   5584..5724    +  repeat_region  AAV2 ITR: inverted terminal repeat of adeno-associated virus serotype 2 inverted
   5729..5780    -  misc_feature   bom (fragment): basis of mobility region from pBR322
   5799..6254    +  rep_origin     f1 ori (sequence partly withheld): f1 bacteriophage origin of replication; arrow indicates direction of (+) strand synthesis
   6255..6304    -  misc_feature   bom (fragment): basis of mobility region from pBR322
   6406..6441    -  CDS            rop (fragment): Rop protein, which maintains plasmids at low copy number; rop
   6536..6640    +  promoter       AmpR promoter: bla
   6641..739     +  CDS            AmpR (across the origin): β-lactamase; bla; confers resistance to ampicillin, carbenicillin, and related antibiotics
