[The description below was written by a language model from this plasmid's Addgene catalogue record and pLannotate feature annotations shown in this document.]
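Description:
pAAV-BD-hSynTet-TRE-DIO-mNeonGreen-ETAG is a 6.8 kb AAV transfer plasmid built on the pAAV-CAG-GFP backbone. It carries a bidirectional, self-contained Tet-Off expression system for neurons. In bacteria it is maintained as a high-copy plasmid through a ColE1/pUC-type origin and selected with ampicillin (β-lactamase under its own promoter). An f1 origin is also present. The payload lies between AAV2 inverted terminal repeats, which direct packaging of the intervening DNA into recombinant AAV. The annotation detects one ITR in full and the other only as short fragments, which is common for these repeat-rich, recombination-prone elements.

Two divergent transcription units sit back to back between the ITRs. On the reverse strand, a human synapsin I promoter drives the transactivator tTA-Advanced, terminated by an SV40 poly(A) signal. The automated annotation labels this coding region as an rtTA3 fragment with VP16-derived activation repeats, reflecting sequence similarity, whereas the catalogue entry identifies it as tTA. In the opposite direction, a Tet-responsive promoter (tet operator repeats plus a minimal promoter) controls a DIO/FLEX cassette. In this cassette, mNeonGreen with a C-terminal ETAG epitope lies in inverted orientation between oppositely oriented lox2272 and loxP pairs, followed by a WPRE and the hGH poly(A) signal.

Cre recombinase flips the reporter and locks it into the sense orientation. Strong fluorescence therefore needs three things: neuronal synapsin promoter activity to supply tTA, tTA-driven amplification at the TRE, and Cre. As with Tet-Off systems generally, expression should be suppressible with doxycycline. The design suits bright, Cre-dependent labelling of neurons, with the epitope tag allowing antibody-based detection.
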