Addgene plasmid #242785: pAAV-BD-hSynTet-TRE-DIO-mNeonGreen-ETAG
Purpose: Bidirectional AAV transfer plasmid expressing hSyn-tTA and TRE-FLEX-mNeonGreen-ETAG in the other direction.
Depositing lab: Andrew Payne. Depositing organization: E11 Bio, Convergent Research.
Backbone
  Vector backbone: pAAV-CAG-GFP (Addgene Plasmid 37825)
  Backbone manufacturer: Edward Boyden
  Vector type: AAV
Growth in bacteria
  Bacterial resistance: Ampicillin, 100 μg/mL
  Growth temperature: 30°C
  Growth strain: NEB Stable
  Copy number: High Copy
Gene/Insert 1
  Gene/Insert name: mNeonGreen
  Species: Synthetic
  Promoter: TRE
  Tag / fusion protein: ETAG (C terminal on insert)
  Cloning method: Gibson Cloning
  Sequencing primers: 5′ n/a
Gene/Insert 2
  Gene/Insert name: tTA-Advanced
  Species: Synthetic
  Promoter: hSyn
  Cloning method: Gibson Cloning
  Sequencing primers: 5′ n/a
Terms and licenses: Academic/Nonprofit Terms; Industry Terms: Not Available to Industry
Depositor comments: Please visit https://doi.org/10.1101/2025.09.26.678648 for bioRxiv preprint.
How to cite: pAAV-BD-hSynTet-TRE-DIO-mNeonGreen-ETAG was a gift from Andrew Payne (Addgene plasmid # 242785 ; http://n2t.net/addgene:242785 ; RRID:Addgene_242785)
